>Addgene plasmid #71181 | pSGE_886_Nhe2_EcR-to-ato_RB | addgene full sequence | sequence record 226332 | Addgene NGS Result
CTAGAGTCGGGGCGGCCGGCCGCTTCGAGCAGACATGATAAGATACATTGATGAGTTTGGACAAACCACA
ACTAGAATGCAGTGAAAAAAATGCTTTATTTGTGAAATTTGTGATGCTATTGCTTTATTTGTAACCATTA
TAAGCTGCAATAAACAAGTTAACAACAACAATTGCATTCATTTTATGTTTCAGGTTCAGGGGGAGGTGTG
GGAGGTTTTTTAAAGCAAGTAAAACCTCTACAAATGTGGTAAAATCGATAAGGATCCGTCGACCGATGCC
CTTGAGAGCCTTCAACCCAGTCAGCTCCTTCCGGTGGGCGCGGGGCATGACTATCGTCGCCGCACTTATG
ACTGTCTTCTTTATCATGCAACTCGTAGGACAGGTGCCGGCAGCGCTCTTCCGCTTCCTCGCTCACTGAC
TCGCTGCGCTCGGTCGTTCGGCTGCGGCGAGCGGTATCAGCTCACTCAAAGGCGGTAATACGGTTATCCA
CAGAATCAGGGGATAACGCAGGAAAGAACATGTGAGCAAAAGGCCAGCAAAAGGCCAGGAACCGTAAAAA
GGCCGCGTTGCTGGCGTTTTTCCATAGGCTCCGCCCCCCTGACGAGCATCACAAAAATCGACGCTCAAGT
CAGAGGTGGCGAAACCCGACAGGACTATAAAGATACCAGGCGTTTCCCCCTGGAAGCTCCCTCGTGCGCT
CTCCTGTTCCGACCCTGCCGCTTACCGGATACCTGTCCGCCTTTCTCCCTTCGGGAAGCGTGGCGCTTTC
TCATAGCTCACGCTGTAGGTATCTCAGTTCGGTGTAGGTCGTTCGCTCCAAGCTGGGCTGTGTGCACGAA
CCCCCCGTTCAGCCCGACCGCTGCGCCTTATCCGGTAACTATCGTCTTGAGTCCAACCCGGTAAGACACG
ACTTATCGCCACTGGCAGCAGCCACTGGTAACAGGATTAGCAGAGCGAGGTATGTAGGCGGTGCTACAGA
GTTCTTGAAGTGGTGGCCTAACTACGGCTACACTAGAAGAACAGTATTTGGTATCTGCGCTCTGCTGAAG
CCAGTTACCTTCGGAAAAAGAGTTGGTAGCTCTTGATCCGGCAAACAAACCACCGCTGGTAGCGGTGGTT
TTTTTGTTTGCAAGCAGCAGATTACGCGCAGAAAAAAAGGATCTCAAGAAGATCCTTTGATCTTTTCTAC
GGGGTCTGACGCTCAGTGGAACGAAAACTCACGTTAAGGGATTTTGGTCATGAGATTATCAAAAAGGATC
TTCACCTAGATCCTTTTAAATTAAAAATGAAGTTTTAAATCAATCTAAAGTATATATGAGTAAACTTGGT
CTGACAGTTACCAATGCTTAATCAGTGAGGCACCTATCTCAGCGATCTGTCTATTTCGTTCATCCATAGT
TGCCTGACTCCCCGTCGTGTAGATAACTACGATACGGGAGGGCTTACCATCTGGCCCCAGTGCTGCAATG
ATACCGCGAGACCCACGCTCACCGGCTCCAGATTTATCAGCAATAAACCAGCCAGCCGGAAGGGCCGAGC
GCAGAAGTGGTCCTGCAACTTTATCCGCCTCCATCCAGTCTATTAATTGTTGCCGGGAAGCTAGAGTAAG
TAGTTCGCCAGTTAATAGTTTGCGCAACGTTGTTGCCATTGCTACAGGCATCGTGGTGTCACGCTCGTCG
TTTGGTATGGCTTCATTCAGCTCCGGTTCCCAACGATCAAGGCGAGTTACATGATCCCCCATGTTGTGCA
AAAAAGCGGTTAGCTCCTTCGGTCCTCCGATCGTTGTCAGAAGTAAGTTGGCCGCAGTGTTATCACTCAT
GGTTATGGCAGCACTGCATAATTCTCTTACTGTCATGCCATCCGTAAGATGCTTTTCTGTGACTGGTGAG
TACTCAACCAAGTCATTCTGAGAATAGTGTATGCGGCGACCGAGTTGCTCTTGCCCGGCGTCAATACGGG
ATAATACCGCGCCACATAGCAGAACTTTAAAAGTGCTCATCATTGGAAAACGTTCTTCGGGGCGAAAACT
CTCAAGGATCTTACCGCTGTTGAGATCCAGTTCGATGTAACCCACTCGTGCACCCAACTGATCTTCAGCA
TCTTTTACTTTCACCAGCGTTTCTGGGTGAGCAAAAACAGGAAGGCAAAATGCCGCAAAAAAGGGAATAA
GGGCGACACGGAAATGTTGAATACTCATACTCTTCCTTTTTCAATATTATTGAAGCATTTATCAGGGTTA
TTGTCTCATGAGCGGATACATATTTGAATGTATTTAGAAAAATAAACAAATAGGGGTTCCGCGCACATTT
CCCCGAAAAGTGCCACCTG
[124 nt withheld, positions 2330-2453]
C
[91 nt withheld, positions 2455-2545]
A
[49 nt withheld, positions 2547-2595]
CCTTTGACGTTGGAGTCCACGTTCTTT
[37 nt withheld, positions 2623-2659]
ACCCTATCTCGGTCTATTCTTTTGATTTATAAGGGATTTTGCCGATTTCGGCCTATTGGTTAAAAAATGA
GCTGATTTAACAAAAATTTAACGCGAATTTTAACAAAATATTAACGCTTACAATTTGCCATTCGCCATTC
AGGCTGCGCAACTGTTGGGAAGGGCGATCGGTGCGGGCCTCTTCGCTATTACGCCAGCCCAAGCTACCAT
GATAAGTAAGTAATATTAAGGTACGGGAGGTACTTGGAGCGGCCGCAATAAAATATCTTTATTTTCATTA
CATCTGTGTGTTGGTTTTTTGTGTGAATCGATAGTACTAACATACGCTCTCCATCAAAACAAAACGAAAC
AAAACAAACTAGCAAAATAGGCTGTCCCCAGTGCAAGTGCAGGTGCCAGAACATTTCTCTATCGATAGGT
ACCACAAGTTTGTACAAAAAAGCAGGCTTCCTGCATCAACAGGTGGCAGGTCCATTATTCATAAAACAGG
TGGAACAGAGACTACTCGCGAATCCGAAGACCCAAACCGAATATTACTATCACTCATTCGTAAAATCAAA
GTTCACCCCAAGAATCGACTCGATTCAAGTCACTAACAAGGTTCTTACAGGCCTTCAAAAATTAGACTCA
TGGATTATGGGTAGAGCCGTTGAACACTTGAATGAGTGTCTTAATAGGGTGGCCACGTTCGTAACAGGTG
GTATTAGGGGACGGTACCCTGGAAGAAGCTTTCAGTGCAAAGGACGAGTTAATAGTTTCAATACCCGGTC
AATAATAAGCACCGACACGAAACAATTATAATGATTATACGTTCTTGGTCTCTGTTAACCTTAATCCAGA
TAATAGGTCGCAAATTAAAGACCCAGCTTTCTTGTACAAAGTGGTAGATCTGCGATCGAGCTCGCCCGGG
GATCGAGCGCAGCGGTATAAAAGGGCGCGGGGTGGCTGAGAGCATCAGTTGTGAATGAATGTTCGAGCCG
AGCAGACGTGCCGCTGCCTTCGTTAATATCCTTTGAATAAGCCAACTTTGAATCACAAGACGCATACCAA
ACGGCATTCCGGTACTGTTGGTAAAGCCACCATGGAAGACGCCAAAAACATAAAGAAAGGCCCGGCGCCA
TTCTATCCGCTGGAAGATGGAACCGCTGGAGAGCAACTGCATAAGGCTATGAAGAGATACGCCCTGGTTC
CTGGAACAATTGCTTTTACAGATGCACATATCGAGGTGGACATCACTTACGCTGAGTACTTCGAAATGTC
CGTTCGGTTGGCAGAAGCTATGAAACGATATGGGCTGAATACAAATCACAGAATCGTCGTATGCAGTGAA
AACTCTCTTCAATTCTTTATGCCGGTGTTGGGCGCGTTATTTATCGGAGTTGCAGTTGCGCCCGCGAACG
ACATTTATAATGAACGTGAATTGCTCAACAGTATGGGCATTTCGCAGCCTACCGTGGTGTTCGTTTCCAA
AAAGGGGTTGCAAAAAATTTTGAACGTGCAAAAAAAGCTCCCAATCATCCAAAAAATTATTATCATGGAT
TCTAAAACGGATTACCAGGGATTTCAGTCGATGTACACGTTCGTCACATCTCATCTACCTCCCGGTTTTA
ATGAATACGATTTTGTGCCAGAGTCCTTCGATAGGGACAAGACAATTGCACTGATCATGAACTCCTCTGG
ATCTACTGGTCTGCCTAAAGGTGTCGCTCTGCCTCATAGAACTGCCTGCGTGAGATTCTCGCATGCCAGA
GATCCTATTTTTGGCAATCAAATCATTCCGGATACTGCGATTTTAAGTGTTGTTCCATTCCATCACGGTT
TTGGAATGTTTACTACACTCGGATATTTGATATGTGGATTTCGAGTCGTCTTAATGTATAGATTTGAAGA
AGAGCTGTTTCTGAGGAGCCTTCAGGATTACAAGATTCAAAGTGCGCTGCTGGTGCCAACCCTATTCTCC
TTCTTCGCCAAAAGCACTCTGATTGACAAATACGATTTATCTAATTTACACGAAATTGCTTCTGGTGGCG
CTCCCCTCTCTAAGGAAGTCGGGGAAGCGGTTGCCAAGAGGTTCCATCTGCCAGGTATCAGGCAAGGATA
TGGGCTCACTGAGACTACATCAGCTATTCTGATTACACCCGAGGGGGATGATAAACCGGGCGCGGTCGGT
AAAGTTGTTCCATTTTTTGAAGCGAAGGTTGTGGATCTGGATACCGGGAAAACGCTGGGCGTTAATCAAA
GAGGCGAACTGTGTGTGAGAGGTCCTATGATTATGTCCGGTTATGTAAACAATCCGGAAGCGACCAACGC
CTTGATTGACAAGGATGGATGGCTACATTCTGGAGACATAGCTTACTGGGACGAAGACGAACACTTCTTC
ATCGTTGACCGCCTGAAGTCTCTGATTAAGTACAAAGGCTATCAGGTGGCTCCCGCTGAATTGGAATCCA
TCTTGCTCCAACACCCCAACATCTTCGACGCAGGTGTCGCAGGTCTTCCCGACGATGACGCCGGTGAACT
TCCCGCCGCCGTTGTTGTTTTGGAGCACGGAAAGACGATGACGGAAAAAGAGATCGTGGATTACGTCGCC
AGTCAAGTAACAACCGCGAAAAAGTTGCGCGGAGGAGTTGTGTTTGTGGACGAAGTACCGAAAGGTCTTA
CCGGAAAACTCGACGCAAGAAAAATCAGAGAGATCCTCATAAAGGCCAAGAAGGGCGGAAAGATCGCCGT
GTAATT
Features (pLannotate 1.2.2; 13 found; start..end, strand, type, name):
     39..160     -  polyA_signal   SV40 poly(A) signal: SV40 polyadenylation signal
    183..251     -  CDS            large T antigen (fragment): large T antigen from SV40 (simian virus 40)
    267..399     +  CDS            TcR (fragment): tetracycline efflux protein; tet; confers resistance to tetracycline
    579..1167    -  rep_origin     ori: high-copy-number ColE1/pMB1/pBR322/pUC origin of replication
   1338..2198    -  CDS            AmpR: β-lactamase; bla; confers resistance to ampicillin, carbenicillin, and related antibiotics
   2199..2303    -  promoter       AmpR promoter: bla
   2330..2758    +  rep_origin     f1 ori (sequence partly withheld): f1 bacteriophage origin of replication; arrow indicates direction of (+) strand synthesis
   2790..2857    -  CDS            lacZα (fragment): LacZα fragment of β-galactosidase; lacZ fragment
   2916..2964    +  polyA_signal   poly(A) signal: synthetic polyadenylation signal
   2978..3069    +  misc_feature   pause site: RNA polymerase II transcriptional pause signal from the human α2 globin gene
   3083..3107    +  protein_bind   attB1: mutant version of attB; recombination site for the Gateway® BP reaction BP Clonase™
   3520..3544    -  protein_bind   attB2: mutant version of attB; recombination site for the Gateway® BP reaction BP Clonase™
   3741..5393    +  CDS            luciferase: firefly luciferase; luc+; enhanced luc+ version of the luciferase gene
