[The description below was written by a language model from this plasmid's Addgene catalogue record and pLannotate feature annotations shown in this document.]
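Description:
pSGE_886_Nhe2_EcR-to-ato_RB is a 5.4 kb firefly luciferase reporter plasmid for expression in insect (Drosophila) cells. The catalogue lists the backbone as unknown. It is propagated in E. coli as a high-copy plasmid through a ColE1/pUC-type origin and selected with ampicillin via the β-lactamase gene and its native promoter. An f1 phage origin is also present. Short fragments annotated as lacZα, a tetracycline resistance gene and SV40 large T antigen appear to be non-functional backbone remnants.

The reporter unit begins with a synthetic poly(A) signal and an RNA polymerase II transcriptional pause site from the human α2 globin gene. Together these block read-through transcription from the backbone, so spurious upstream transcripts do not add to the luciferase signal. Next comes the Gateway-cloned insert, a synthetic sequence of roughly 400 bp flanked by attB1 and attB2 sites. According to the catalogue, it sits upstream of the Drosophila synthetic core promoter (DSCP). The DSCP is not annotated in the feature table, but it presumably occupies the gap between attB2 and the luciferase start. The luc+ firefly luciferase coding sequence follows and is terminated by the SV40 polyadenylation signal.

The record does not explain the insert's composition. Its name suggests an engineered regulatory fragment relating to EcR and ato, but this is not documented. The architecture fits an enhancer or regulatory-context reporter, in which the cloned element modulates DSCP-driven luciferase output. This is consistent with the associated study of how transcriptional regulators function in different contexts.
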