Addgene plasmid #71181: pSGE_886_Nhe2_EcR-to-ato_RB
Purpose: Luciferase reporter
Depositing lab: Alexander Stark. Depositing organization: Research Institute of Molecular Pathology (IMP). Publication: Transcriptional regulators form diverse groups with context-dependent regulatory functions. Stampfel G, Kazmar T, Frank O, Wienerroither S, Reiter F, Stark A. Nature. 2015 Nov 9. doi: 10.1038/nature15545. PubMed 26550828.
Backbone
  Vector backbone: unknown
  Vector type: Insect Expression, Luciferase
Growth in bacteria
  Bacterial resistance: Ampicillin, 100 μg/mL
  Growth temperature: 37°C
  Growth strain: DH5alpha
  Copy number: High Copy
Gene/Insert
  Gene/Insert name: 886_Nhe2_EcR-to-ato_RB
  Species: Synthetic
  Promoter: DSCP Drosophila synthetic core promoter
  Tag / fusion protein: luciferase (C terminal on backbone)
  Cloning method: Gateway Cloning
  Sequencing primers: 5′ RVprimer3; 3′ LucNRev
Terms and licenses: Academic/Nonprofit Terms; Industry Terms: Not Available to Industry
How to cite: pSGE_886_Nhe2_EcR-to-ato_RB was a gift from Alexander Stark (Addgene plasmid # 71181 ; http://n2t.net/addgene:71181 ; RRID:Addgene_71181)
